Addgene plasmid #234064: pHR_CMV_MeltTEVp-40-mCherry
Purpose: Encodes a TEV protease controlled by a Melt variant with a switching temperature of 40°C
Depositing lab: Lukasz Bugaj. Depositing organization: University of Pennsylvania. Publication: A temperature-inducible protein module for control of mammalian cell fate. Benman W, Huang Z, Iyengar P, Wilde D, Mumford TR, Bugaj LJ. Nat Methods. 2025 Jan 23. doi: 10.1038/s41592-024-02572-4. PubMed 39849131.
Backbone
  Vector backbone: pHR
  Vector type: Mammalian Expression, Lentiviral
Growth in bacteria
  Bacterial resistance: Ampicillin, 100 μg/mL
  Growth temperature: 37°C
  Growth strain: NEB Stable
  Copy number: Unknown
Gene/Insert
  Gene/Insert name: MeltTEV-40-mCherry
  Promoter: CMV
  Cloning method: Gibson Cloning
  Sequencing primers: 5′ CGCAAATGGGCGGTAGGCGTG
Terms and licenses: Academic/Nonprofit Terms; Industry Terms: Not Available to Industry
How to cite: pHR_CMV_MeltTEVp-40-mCherry was a gift from Lukasz Bugaj (Addgene plasmid # 234064 ; http://n2t.net/addgene:234064 ; RRID:Addgene_234064)
