[The description below was written by a language model from this plasmid's Addgene catalogue record and pLannotate feature annotations shown in this document.]
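Description:
pHR_CMV_MeltTEVp-40-mCherry is a lentiviral transfer plasmid for mammalian expression, built on the pHR backbone. It is propagated in E. coli through a high-copy ColE1/pUC-type origin and selected with ampicillin via the bla gene. The 12.1 kb sequence carries the usual HIV-1-derived elements needed to package and integrate a vector genome: a truncated 5' LTR, the Ψ packaging signal with an adjoining gag fragment, the Rev response element for Rev-dependent nuclear export, the cPPT/CTS, and a self-inactivating ΔU3 3' LTR. Outside the viral genome the backbone retains legacy pieces, including an SV40 promoter followed by gpt fragments, SV40 small t intron and poly(A) sequences, and remnants of the tetracycline resistance, rop and bom regions.

Between the LTRs, the CMV enhancer and immediate early promoter drive the MeltTEV-40-mCherry insert, and a WPRE downstream boosts transcript stability and expression. Within the insert, the annotation detects a stretch with similarity to a phototropin-type photoreceptor domain, a short fragment matching human STIM1, a full mCherry coding sequence and a full TEV protease coding sequence, all in the same orientation. This is consistent with a single fusion protein, although the record does not spell out the reading frame or linkers. Large parts of the region upstream of mCherry are unannotated and presumably contain the rest of the Melt module, a temperature-responsive protein domain. According to the record, this variant has a switching temperature of 40 °C and places TEV protease activity under thermal control, with mCherry providing a red fluorescent readout of expression and localisation. The construct suits transient transfection or stable lentiviral transduction of mammalian cells for temperature-gated proteolysis of TEV-site-containing substrates.
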