Features (pLannotate 1.2.2; 37 found; start..end, strand, type, name):
     96..196     +  CDS            Rev (fragment): human immunodeficiency virus 1 (HIV-1) Rev protein; rev; enhances nuclear export of unspliced and incompletely spliced viral mRNAs
    233..350     +  misc_feature   cPPT/CTS: central polypurine tract and central termination sequence of HIV-1
    387..410     -  misc_feature   MCS (fragment): pBluescript multiple cloning site
    431..734     +  enhancer       CMV enhancer: human cytomegalovirus immediate early enhancer
    735..938     +  promoter       CMV promoter: human cytomegalovirus (CMV) immediate early promoter
   1468..1758    +  CDS            PHOT (fragment): PHOT_CHLRE - Experimental evidence at protein level: Swiss-Prot protein existence level 1. Protein kinase that acts as a blue light photoreceptor (PubMed:15695460, PubMed:24285544). Required for non-photochemical quenching (NPQ), a mechanism that converts and dissipates the harmful excess absorbed light energy into heat and protect the photosynthetic apparatus from photo-oxidative damage (PubMed:27626383). Controls the energy-dependent chlorophyll fluorescence quenching (qE) activity of chlorophyll excited states by inducing the expression of the qE effector protein LHCSR3 in high light intens
   2488..2568    +  CDS            STIM1 (fragment): STIM1_HUMAN - Also known as GOK From Homo sapiens (Human).
   2593..3300    +  CDS            mCherry: mCherry is a basic (constitutively fluorescent) red fluorescent protein published in 2004, derived from Discosoma sp.. It is reported to be a very rapidly-maturing monomer with low acid sensitivity.
   3337..4044    +  CDS            TEV protease: tobacco etch virus protease (Kapust et al., 2001)
   4119..4149    +  misc_feature   MCS (fragment): pUC18/19 multiple cloning site
   4150..4168    +  misc_feature   MCS (fragment): pBluescript multiple cloning site
   4168..4756    +  misc_feature   WPRE: woodchuck hepatitis virus posttranscriptional regulatory element
   4757..4779    +  misc_feature   MCS (fragment): pBluescript multiple cloning site
   4796..4864    +  CDS            nef (fragment): NEF_HV1Z2 - Experimental evidence at protein level: Swiss-Prot protein existence level 1. Extracellular Nef protein targets CD4(+) T-lymphocytes for apoptosis by interacting with CXCR4 surface receptors. From Human immunodeficiency virus type 1 group M subtype D (isolate Z2/CDC-Z34) (HIV-1).
   4866..5099    +  LTR            3' LTR (ΔU3): self-inactivating 3' long terminal repeat (LTR) from HIV-1
   5124..5142    -  promoter       SP6 promoter: promoter for bacteriophage SP6 RNA polymerase
   5370..5649    +  CDS            TcR (fragment): tetracycline efflux protein; tet; confers resistance to tetracycline
   5650..5698    -  misc_feature   bom (fragment): basis of mobility region from pBR322
   5800..5835    -  CDS            rop (fragment): Rop protein, which maintains plasmids at low copy number; rop
   5930..6034    +  promoter       AmpR promoter: bla
   6035..6895    +  CDS            AmpR: β-lactamase; bla; confers resistance to ampicillin, carbenicillin, and related antibiotics
   7066..7654    +  rep_origin     ori: high-copy-number ColE1/pMB1/pBR322/pUC origin of replication
   7837..7893    +  CDS            lacI (fragment): lac repressor; lacI; The lac repressor binds to the lac operator to inhibit transcription in E. coli. This inhibition can be relieved by adding lactose or isopropyl-β-D-thiogalactopyranoside (IPTG).
   7900..8229    +  promoter       SV40 promoter: SV40 enhancer and early promoter
   8429..8548    +  CDS            gpt (fragment): XGPT_ECOLI - Also known as gpp, gxu. Experimental evidence at protein level: Swiss-Prot protein existence level 1. Purine salvage pathway enzyme that catalyzes the transfer of the ribosyl-5-phosphate group from 5-phospho-alpha-D-ribose 1- diphosphate (PRPP) to the N9 position of the 6-oxopurines guanine and xanthine to form the corresponding ribonucleotides GMP (guanosine 5'- monophosphate) and XMP (xanthosine 5'-monophosphate), with the release of PPi. To a lesser extent, also acts on hypoxanthine (PubMed:9100006, PubMed:3886014). Does not ribophosphorylate adenine (PubMed:3886014). From Esch
   8548..8883    +  CDS            gpt (fragment): XGPT_ECOLI - Also known as gpp, gxu. Experimental evidence at protein level: Swiss-Prot protein existence level 1. Purine salvage pathway enzyme that catalyzes the transfer of the ribosyl-5-phosphate group from 5-phospho-alpha-D-ribose 1- diphosphate (PRPP) to the N9 position of the 6-oxopurines guanine and xanthine to form the corresponding ribonucleotides GMP (guanosine 5'- monophosphate) and XMP (xanthosine 5'-monophosphate), with the release of PPi. To a lesser extent, also acts on hypoxanthine (PubMed:9100006, PubMed:3886014). Does not ribophosphorylate adenine (PubMed:3886014). From Esch
   8978..9283    +  CDS            frsA (fragment): FRSA_ECOLI - Also known as yafA. Experimental evidence at protein level: Swiss-Prot protein existence level 1. Catalyzes the hydrolysis of esters (PubMed:15808744). Displays esterase activity toward pNP-butyrate (PubMed:15808744). May stimulate mixed-acid fermentation by acting as a fermentation/respiration switch that down-regulates respiration and up- regulates fermentation rates (PubMed:15169777). From Escherichia coli (strain K12).
   9287..9361    +  CDS            small t antigen (fragment): SV40 (simian virus 40) small t antigen
   9363..9428    +  intron         small t intron: SV40 (simian virus 40) small t antigen intron
   9558..9578    +  CDS            SV40 NLS: nuclear localization signal of SV40 (simian virus 40) large T antigen
   9897..9980    +  CDS            large T antigen (fragment): large T antigen from SV40 (simian virus 40)
  10003..10137   +  polyA_signal   SV40 poly(A) signal: SV40 polyadenylation signal
  10304..10633   +  CDS            nef (fragment): NEF_HV1BR - Experimental evidence at protein level: Swiss-Prot protein existence level 1. Extracellular Nef protein targets CD4(+) T-lymphocytes for apoptosis by interacting with CXCR4 surface receptors (PubMed:14990729). From Human immunodeficiency virus type 1 group M subtype B (isolate BRU/LAI) (HIV-1).
  10681..10938   +  LTR            5' LTR (truncated): truncated 5' long terminal repeat (LTR) from HIV-1
  10985..11110   +  misc_feature   HIV-1 Ψ: packaging signal of human immunodeficiency virus type 1
  11094..11432   +  CDS            HIV-1 gag (fragment): gag protein from human immunodeficiency virus 1; gag
  11607..11840   +  misc_feature   RRE: The Rev response element (RRE) of HIV-1 allows for Rev-dependent mRNA export from the nucleus to the cytoplasm.
>Addgene plasmid #234064 | pHR_CMV_MeltTEVp-40-mCherry | addgene full sequence | sequence record 467629 | Addgene NGS Result
TGATAGTAGGAGGCTTGGTAGGTTTAAGAATAGTTTTTGCTGTACTTTCTATAGTGAATAGAGTTAGGCA
GGGATATTCACCATTATCGTTTCAGACCCACCTCCCAACCCCGAGGGGACCCGACAGGCCCGAAGGAATA
GAAGAAGAAGGTGGAGAGAGAGACAGAGACAGATCCATTCGATTAGTGAACGGATCTCGACGGTATCGCC
AAATGGCAGTATTCATCCACAATTTTAAAAGAAAAGGGGGGATTGGGGGGTACAGTGCAGGGGAAAGAAT
AGTAGACATAATAGCAACAGACATACAAACTAAAGAATTACAAAAACAAATTACAAAAATTCAAAATTTT
CGGGTTTATTACAGGGACAGCAGAGATCCAGTTTGGATCGATAAGCTTGATATCGAATTCAGCCCATATA
TGGAGTTCCGCGTTACATAACTTACGGTAAATGGCCCGCCTGGCTGACCGCCCAACGACCCCCGCCCATT
GACGTCAATAATGACGTATGTTCCCATAGTAACGCCAATAGGGACTTTCCATTGACGTCAATGGGTGGAG
TATTTACGGTAAACTGCCCACTTGGCAGTACATCAAGTGTATCATATGCCAAGTACGCCCCCTATTGACG
TCAATGACGGTAAATGGCCCGCCTGGCATTATGCCCAGTACATGACCTTATGGGACTTTCCTACTTGGCA
GTACATCTACGTATTAGTCATCGCTATTACCATGGTGATGCGGTTTTGGCAGTACATCAATGGGCGTGGA
TAGCGGTTTGACTCACGGGGATTTCCAAGTCTCCACCCCATTGACGTCAATGGGAGTTTGTTTTGGCACC
AAAATCAACGGGACTTTCCAAAATGTCGTAACAACTCCGCCCCATTGACGCAAATGGGCGGTAGGCGTGT
ACGGTGGGAGGTCTATATAAGCAGAGCTGGTTTAGTGAACCGTCAGATCCGCTAGCGCTACGCGTGCCAC
CATGGCCGGCTCTAACGGAAATGGCCTGGGCCTGTCCTCTGCCGGCAACTTCGCCGATTTCTTTAGCTCC
GAGGTGTTTTATATCGTGCTGCACAATCCCACCACAGCCCACAGATTCCTGAAGTTTTGCCAGAGCAGGG
CCTGTTCCGAGAACCTGGAGTTTCTGCAGAAGATCGACGAGTACAATAGGCTGATCGATGAGGCCACACG
CCTGCTGTCTACCATCTACAGCACATACGTGAGCAGCGAGGCCCCTAAGCAGATCAACATCTCTAATAGC
CACGCCAGGCGCCTGAGCCACGACATCAAGGGAGCAACCCACAACGTGCTGCCCGGCCTGGAGGATATCT
TCAATGGCTCCCAGGAGCAGATCGAGAAGCTGCTGGCCTCTGACCTGTATCCTAGATTTGTGAAGCACCA
GGTGACCGCATCCGCCACAATGGCCCTGGCAAACGACAAGGAGAGGTACCCAGGCCTGGGCGATTGCTTC
TGTCTGACAGACCCACGGAGAGCCGATAATCCCATCGTGTTCGCAAGCGACGGATTCGTGAGCGTGACCG
GCTATTCCCGCTCTGATATCATCCCAAGGAACGCCCGCTTCCTGCAGGGCAGCTTTACCGACCGGCAGGC
CACAAAGAGGCTGCGCACCTCCATCGAGAATCGCGAGGAGACAGTGGAGCTGCTGCTGAACTATCGGAAG
AATGGCGATCCCTTTTGGAACCTGCTGTACGTGTCCCCTCTGCTGGACGGCAATGGCGATGTGAGATTCT
TTCTGGGCGGCAATATCAACTGTTCTACCACAATCCACAGCCGGACCGACGTGCTGAGAATCCTGAGCCT
GAACGACGAGGATACAGGCTCCTTCATCGAGGGCTCTAATAAGACCCCCAGCGTGCGGTCCAAGGAGTCT
AACAATGCCTCCAACTATGGCAAGACATCCTTCTTTAAGTCTTTTAAGAAGTACAAGGCCAATACCGTGG
AGATCAGAGACGAGGCCGGCATGGAGGGCGAGCTGATCGATAGGATCGGCAAGCTGCAGTTCAAGACACA
GGTGGAGGAGTTTTACACCGCCTATTCTAAGTACCTGGTGCTGAGCTATCAGCCACAGTCCCAGAACCTG
ATCGTGAAGTACTTCAGCCCCGGCATCGTGGATATGCTGAACCTGAATATGCCTAATGGCCTGGTGGCCC
CAATCGTGGACAAGGATATCTTCAAGGTGCTGACAGAGCACTCCCCTTCCTCTGTGCCACGGACCTTTAA
GAACGTGGTGAGGGAAGGCATCAAAGCAGGCAGGGCCGTGTCTGTGGAGACAGGCCTGCTGACAGGCATC
GAGGAGATCAAGAAGTCTCAGAACATCTTCAGCGGCACCACAGCCAATCGGGAGAGAGGCTGGAAGAAGG
CCGAGGAGAAGTACGTGTGCCACTTTACCCCCTGTAAGGATGAGATGGGCAGGGTCGGCTGGGTGGTGCT
GACTGTCGCTCCTAAACTGGAAAGATTTGAATTCGGTGGTGGATCAGGTGGAGGATCTGATTCTTCCCCT
GGACGAAAGAAATTTCCGTTGAAGATCTTTAAGAAACCACTGAAGAAGGGTGGAGGAAGCGGCGGCGGTT
CTATGGTGAGCAAGGGCGAGGAGGATAACATGGCCATCATCAAGGAGTTCATGCGCTTCAAGGTGCACAT
GGAGGGCTCCGTGAACGGCCACGAGTTCGAGATCGAGGGCGAGGGCGAGGGCCGCCCCTACGAGGGCACC
CAGACCGCCAAGCTGAAGGTGACCAAGGGTGGCCCCCTGCCCTTCGCCTGGGACATCCTGTCCCCTCAGT
TCATGTACGGCTCCAAGGCCTACGTGAAGCACCCCGCCGACATCCCCGACTACTTGAAGCTGTCCTTCCC
CGAGGGCTTCAAGTGGGAGCGCGTGATGAACTTCGAGGACGGCGGCGTGGTGACCGTGACCCAGGACTCC
TCCCTGCAGGACGGCGAGTTCATCTACAAGGTGAAGCTGCGCGGCACCAACTTCCCCTCCGACGGCCCCG
TAATGCAGAAGAAGACCATGGGCTGGGAGGCCTCCTCCGAGCGGATGTACCCCGAGGACGGCGCCCTGAA
GGGCGAGATCAAGCAGAGGCTGAAGCTGAAGGACGGCGGCCACTACGACGCTGAGGTCAAGACCACCTAC
AAGGCCAAGAAGCCCGTGCAGCTGCCCGGCGCCTACAACGTCAACATCAAGTTGGACATCACCTCCCACA
ACGAGGACTACACCATCGTGGAACAGTACGAACGCGCCGAGGGCCGCCACTCCACCGGCGGCATGGACGA
GCTGTACAAGGGCTCTTCCGGGACAGGCTCCGGATCCGGCACTAGTGGAGAAAGCTTGTTTAAGGGGCCG
CGTGATTACAACCCGATATCGAGCACCATTTGTCATTTGACGAATGAATCTGATGGGCACACAACATCGT
TGTATGGTATTGGATTTGGTCCCTTCATCATTACAAACAAGCACTTGTTTAGAAGAAATAATGGAACACT
GTTGGTCCAATCACTACATGGTGTATTCAAGGTCAAGAACACCACGACTTTGCAACAACACCTCATTGAT
GGGAGGGACATGATAATTATTCGCATGCCTAAGGATTTCCCACCATTTCCTCAAAAGCTGAAATTTAGAG
AGCCACAAAGGGAAGAGCGCATATGTCTTGTGACAACCAACTTCCAAACTAAGAGCATGTCTAGCATGGT
GTCAGACACTAGTTGCACATTCCCTTCATCTGATGGCATATTCTGGAAGCATTGGATTCAAACCAAGGAT
GGGCAGTGTGGCAGTCCATTAGTATCAACTAGAGATGGGTTCATTGTTGGTATACACTCAGCATCGAATT
TCACCAACACAAACAATTATTTCACAAGCGTGCCGAAAAACTTCATGGAATTGTTGACAAATCAGGAGGC
GCAGCAGTGGGTTAGTGGTTGGCGATTAAATGCTGACTCAGTATTGTGGGGGGGCCATAAAGTTTTCATG
GTGAAACCTGAAGAGCCTTTTCAGCCAGTTAAGGAAGCGACTCAACTCATGAATTAATCTAGAGGGCCCG
TTTAAACCCGGCGGCCGCAACTCCCACCTGCAACATGCGTGACTGACTGAGGCCGCGACTCTAGAGTCGA
CCTGCAGGCATGCAAGCTTGATATCAAGCTTATCGATAATCAACCTCTGGATTACAAAATTTGTGAAAGA
TTGACTGGTATTCTTAACTATGTTGCTCCTTTTACGCTATGTGGATACGCTGCTTTAATGCCTTTGTATC
ATGCTATTGCTTCCCGTATGGCTTTCATTTTCTCCTCCTTGTATAAATCCTGGTTGCTGTCTCTTTATGA
GGAGTTGTGGCCCGTTGTCAGGCAACGTGGCGTGGTGTGCACTGTGTTTGCTGACGCAACCCCCACTGGT
TGGGGCATTGCCACCACCTGTCAGCTCCTTTCCGGGACTTTCGCTTTCCCCCTCCCTATTGCCACGGCGG
AACTCATCGCCGCCTGCCTTGCCCGCTGCTGGACAGGGGCTCGGCTGTTGGGCACTGACAATTCCGTGGT
GTTGTCGGGGAAATCATCGTCCTTTCCTTGGCTGCTCGCCTGTGTTGCCACCTGGATTCTGCGCGGGACG
TCCTTCTGCTACGTCCCTTCGGCCCTCAATCCAGCGGACCTTCCTTCCCGCGGCCTGCTGCCGGCTCTGC
GGCCTCTTCCGCGTCTTCGCCTTCGCCCTCAGACGAGTCGGATCTCCCTTTGGGCCGCCTCCCCGCATCG
ATACCGTCGACCTCGAGGGAATTAATTTGAGCTCGGTACCTTTAAGACCAATGACTTACAAGGCAGCTGT
AGATCTTAGCCACTTTTTAAAAGAAAAGGGGGGACTGGAAGGGCTAATTCACTCCCAACGAAGACAAGAT
CTGCTTTTTGCTTGTACTGGGTCTCTCTGGTTAGACCAGATCTGAGCCTGGGAGCTCTCTGGCTAACTAG
GGAACCCACTGCTTAAGCCTCAATAAAGCTTGCCTTGAGTGCTTCAAGTAGTGTGTGCCCGTCTGTTGTG
TGACTCTGGTAACTAGAGATCCCTCAGACCCTTTTAGTCAGTGTGGAAAATCTCTAGCAGCATCTAGAAT
TAATTCCGTGTATTCTATAGTGTCACCTAAATCGTATGTGTATGATACATAAGGTTATGTATTAATTGTA
GCCGCGTTCTAACGACAATATGTACAAGCCTAATTGTGTAGCATCTGGCTTACTGAAGCAGACCCTATCA
TCTCTCTCGTAAACTGCCGTCAGAGTCGGTTTGGTTGGACGAACCTTCTGAGTTTCTGGTAACGCCGTCC
CGCACCCGGAAATGGTCAGCGAACCAATCAGCAGGGTCATCGCTAGCCAGATCCTCTACGCCGGACGCAT
CGTGGCCGGCATCACCGGCGCCACAGGTGCGGTTGCTGGCGCCTATATCGCCGACATCACCGATGGGGAA
GATCGGGCTCGCCACTTCGGGCTCATGAGCGCTTGTTTCGGCGTGGGTATGGTGGCAGGCCCCGTGGCCG
GGGGACTGTTGGGCGCCATCTCCTTGCATGCACCATTCCTTGCGGCGGCGGTGCTCAACGGCCTCAACCT
ACTACTGGGCTGCTTCCTAATGCAGGAGTCGCATAAGGGAGAGCGTCGAATGGTGCACTCTCAGTACAAT
CTGCTCTGATGCCGCATAGTTAAGCCAGCCCCGACACCCGCCAACACCCGCTGACGCGCCCTGACGGGCT
TGTCTGCTCCCGGCATCCGCTTACAGACAAGCTGTGACCGTCTCCGGGAGCTGCATGTGTCAGAGGTTTT
CACCGTCATCACCGAAACGCGCGAGACGAAAGGGCCTCGTGATACGCCTATTTTTATAGGTTAATGTCAT
GATAATAATGGTTTCTTAGACGTCAGGTGGCACTTTTCGGGGAAATGTGCGCGGAACCCCTATTTGTTTA
TTTTTCTAAATACATTCAAATATGTATCCGCTCATGAGACAATAACCCTGATAAATGCTTCAATAATATT
GAAAAAGGAAGAGTATGAGTATTCAACATTTCCGTGTCGCCCTTATTCCCTTTTTTGCGGCATTTTGCCT
TCCTGTTTTTGCTCACCCAGAAACGCTGGTGAAAGTAAAAGATGCTGAAGATCAGTTGGGTGCACGAGTG
GGTTACATCGAACTGGATCTCAACAGCGGTAAGATCCTTGAGAGTTTTCGCCCCGAAGAACGTTTTCCAA
TGATGAGCACTTTTAAAGTTCTGCTATGTGGCGCGGTATTATCCCGTATTGACGCCGGGCAAGAGCAACT
CGGTCGCCGCATACACTATTCTCAGAATGACTTGGTTGAGTACTCACCAGTCACAGAAAAGCATCTTACG
GATGGCATGACAGTAAGAGAATTATGCAGTGCTGCCATAACCATGAGTGATAACACTGCGGCCAACTTAC
TTCTGACAACGATCGGAGGACCGAAGGAGCTAACCGCTTTTTTGCACAACATGGGGGATCATGTAACTCG
CCTTGATCGTTGGGAACCGGAGCTGAATGAAGCCATACCAAACGACGAGCGTGACACCACGATGCCTGTA
GCAATGGCAACAACGTTGCGCAAACTATTAACTGGCGAACTACTTACTCTAGCTTCCCGGCAACAATTAA
TAGACTGGATGGAGGCGGATAAAGTTGCAGGACCACTTCTGCGCTCGGCCCTTCCGGCTGGCTGGTTTAT
TGCTGATAAATCTGGAGCCGGTGAGCGTGGGTCTCGCGGTATCATTGCAGCACTGGGGCCAGATGGTAAG
CCCTCCCGTATCGTAGTTATCTACACGACGGGGAGTCAGGCAACTATGGATGAACGAAATAGACAGATCG
CTGAGATAGGTGCCTCACTGATTAAGCATTGGTAACTGTCAGACCAAGTTTACTCATATATACTTTAGAT
TGATTTAAAACTTCATTTTTAATTTAAAAGGATCTAGGTGAAGATCCTTTTTGATAATCTCATGACCAAA
ATCCCTTAACGTGAGTTTTCGTTCCACTGAGCGTCAGACCCCGTAGAAAAGATCAAAGGATCTTCTTGAG
ATCCTTTTTTTCTGCGCGTAATCTGCTGCTTGCAAACAAAAAAACCACCGCTACCAGCGGTGGTTTGTTT
GCCGGATCAAGAGCTACCAACTCTTTTTCCGAAGGTAACTGGCTTCAGCAGAGCGCAGATACCAAATACT
GTTCTTCTAGTGTAGCCGTAGTTAGGCCACCACTTCAAGAACTCTGTAGCACCGCCTACATACCTCGCTC
TGCTAATCCTGTTACCAGTGGCTGCTGCCAGTGGCGATAAGTCGTGTCTTACCGGGTTGGACTCAAGACG
ATAGTTACCGGATAAGGCGCAGCGGTCGGGCTGAACGGGGGGTTCGTGCACACAGCCCAGCTTGGAGCGA
ACGACCTACACCGAACTGAGATACCTACAGCGTGAGCTATGAGAAAGCGCCACGCTTCCCGAAGGGAGAA
AGGCGGACAGGTATCCGGTAAGCGGCAGGGTCGGAACAGGAGAGCGCACGAGGGAGCTTCCAGGGGGAAA
CGCCTGGTATCTTTATAGTCCTGTCGGGTTTCGCCACCTCTGACTTGAGCGTCGATTTTTGTGATGCTCG
TCAGGGGGGCGGAGCCTATGGAAAAACGCCAGCAACGCGGCCTTTTTACGGTTCCTGGCCTTTTGCTGGC
CTTTTGCTCACATGTTCTTTCCTGCGTTATCCCCTGATTCTGTGGATAACCGTATTACCGCCTTTGAGTG
AGCTGATACCGCTCGCCGCAGCCGAACGACCGAGCGCAGCGAGTCAGTGAGCGAGGAAGCGGAAGAGCGC
CCAATACGCAAACCGCCTCTCCCCGCGCGTTGGCCGATTCATTAATGCAGCTGTGGAATGTGTGTCAGTT
AGGGTGTGGAAAGTCCCCAGGCTCCCCAGCAGGCAGAAGTATGCAAAGCATGCATCTCAATTAGTCAGCA
ACCAGGTGTGGAAAGTCCCCAGGCTCCCCAGCAGGCAGAAGTATGCAAAGCATGCATCTCAATTAGTCAG
CAACCATAGTCCCGCCCCTAACTCCGCCCATCCCGCCCCTAACTCCGCCCAGTTCCGCCCATTCTCCGCC
CCATGGCTGACTAATTTTTTTTATTTATGCAGAGGCCGAGGCCGCCTCGGCCTCTGAGCTATTCCAGAAG
TAGTGAGGAGGCTTTTTTGGAGGCCTAGGCTTTTGCAAAAAGCTTGGACACAAGACAGGCTTGCGAGATA
TGTTTGAGAATACCACTTTATCCCGCGTCAGGGAGAGGCAGTGCGTAAAAAGACGCGGACTCATGTGAAA
TACTGGTTTTTAGTGCGCCAGATCTCTATAATCTCGCGCAACCTATTTTCCCCTCGAACACTTTTTAAGC
CGTAGATAAACAGGCTGGGACACTTCACATGAGCGAAAAATACATCGTCACCTGGGACATGTTGCAGATC
CATGCACGTAAACTCGCAAGCCGACTGATGCCTTCTGAACAATGGAAAGGCATTATTGCCGTAAGCCGTG
GCGGTCTGTACCGGGTGCGTTACTGGCGCGTGAACTGGGTATTCGTCATGTCGATACCGTTTGTATTTCC
AGCTACGATCACGACAACCAGCGCGAGCTTAAAGTGCTGAAACGCGCAGAAGGCGATGGCGAAGGCTTCA
TCGTTATTGATGACCTGGTGGATACCGGTGGTACTGCGGTTGCGATTCGTGAAATGTATCCAAAAGCGCA
CTTTGTCACCATCTTCGCAAAACCGGCTGGTCGTCCGCTGGTTGATGACTATGTTGTTGATATCCCGCAA
GATACCTGGATTGAACAGCCGTGGGATATGGGCGTCGTATTCGTCCCGCCAATCTCCGGTCGCTAATCTT
TTCAACGCCTGGCACTGCCGGGCGTTGTTCTTTTTAACTTCAGGCGGGTTACAATAGTTTCCAGTAAGTA
TTCTGGAGGCTGCATCCATGACACAGGCAAACCTGAGCGAAACCCTGTTCAAACCCCGCTTTAAACATCC
TGAAACCTCGACGCTAGTCCGCCGCTTTAATCACGGCGCACAACCGCCTGTGCAGTCGGCCCTTGATGGT
AAAACCATCCCTCACTGGTATCGCATGATTAACCGTCTGATGTGGATCTGGCGCGGCATTGACCCACGCG
AAATCCTCGACGTCCAGGCACGTATTGTGATGAGCGATGCCGAACGTACCGACGATGATTTATACGATAC
GGTGATTGGCTACCGTGGCGGCAACTGGATTTATGAGTGGGCCCCGGATCTTTGTGAAGGAACCTTACTT
CTGTGGTGTGACATAATTGGACAAACTACCTACAGAGATTTAAAGCTCTAAGGTAAATATAAAATTTTTA
AGTGTATAATGTGTTAAACTACTGATTCTAATTGTTTGTGTATTTTAGATTCCAACCTATGGAACTGATG
AATGGGAGCAGTGGTGGAATGCCTTTAATGAGGAAAACCTGTTTTGCTCAGAAGAAATGCCATCTAGTGA
TGATGAGGCTACTGCTGACTCTCAACATTCTACTCCTCCAAAAAAGAAGAGAAAGGTAGAAGACCCCAAG
GACTTTCCTTCAGAATTGCTAAGTTTTTTGAGTCATGCTGTGTTTAGTAATAGAACTCTTGCTTGCTTTG
CTATTTACACCACAAAGGAAAAAGCTGCACTGCTATACAAGAAAATTATGGAAAAATATTCTGTAACCTT
TATAAGTAGGCATAACAGTTATAATCATAACATACTGTTTTTTCTTACTCCACACAGGCATAGAGTGTCT
GCTATTAATAACTATGCTCAAAAATTGTGTACCTTTAGCTTTTTAATTTGTAAAGGGGTTAATAAGGAAT
ATTTGATGTATAGTGCCTTGACTAGAGATCATAATCAGCCATACCACATTTGTAGAGGTTTTACTTGCTT
TAAAAAACCTCCCACACCTCCCCCTGAACCTGAAACATAAAATGAATGCAATTGTTGTTGTTAACTTGTT
TATTGCAGCTTATAATGGTTACAAATAAAGCAATAGCATCACAAATTTCACAAATAAAGCATTTTTTTCA
CTGCATTCTAGTTGTGGTTTGTCCAAACTCATCAATGTATCTTATCATGTCTGGATCAACTGGATAACTC
AAGCTAACCAAAATCATCCCAAACTTCCCACCCCATACCCTATTACCACTGCCAATTACCTGTGGTTTCA
TTTACTCTAAACCTGTGATTCCTCTGAATTATTTTCATTTTAAAGAAATTGTATTTGTTAAATATGTACT
ACAAACTTAGTAGTTGGAAGGGCTAATTCACTCCCAAAGAAGACAAGATATCCTTGATCTGTGGATCTAC
CACACACAAGGCTACTTCCCTGATTAGCAGAACTACACACCAGGGCCAGGGGTCAGATATCCACTGACCT
TTGGATGGTGCTACAAGCTAGTACCAGTTGAGCCAGATAAGGTAGAAGAGGCCAATAAAGGAGAGAACAC
CAGCTTGTTACACCCTGTGAGCCTGCATGGGATGGATGACCCGGAGAGAGAAGTGTTAGAGTGGAGGTTT
GACAGCCGCCTAGCATTTCATCACGTGGCCCGAGAGCTGCATCCGGAGTACTTCAAGAACTGCTGATATC
GAGCTTGCTACAAGGGACTTTCCGCTGGGGACTTTCCAGGGAGGCGTGGCCTGGGCGGGACTGGGGAGTG
GCGAGCCCTCAGATCCTGCATATAAGCAGCTGCTTTTTGCCTGTACTGGGTCTCTCTGGTTAGACCAGAT
CTGAGCCTGGGAGCTCTCTGGCTAACTAGGGAACCCACTGCTTAAGCCTCAATAAAGCTTGCCTTGAGTG
CTTCAAGTAGTGTGTGCCCGTCTGTTGTGTGACTCTGGTAACTAGAGATCCCTCAGACCCTTTTAGTCAG
TGTGGAAAATCTCTAGCAGTGGCGCCCGAACAGGGACTTGAAAGCGAAAGGGAAACCAGAGGAGCTCTCT
CGACGCAGGACTCGGCTTGCTGAAGCGCGCACGGCAAGAGGCGAGGGGCGGCGACTGGTGAGTACGCCAA
AAATTTTGACTAGCGGAGGCTAGAAGGAGAGAGATGGGTGCGAGAGCGTCAGTATTAAGCGGGGGAGAAT
TAGATCGCGATGGGAAAAAATTCGGTTAAGGCCAGGGGGAAAGAAAAAATATAAATTAAAACATATAGTA
TGGGCAAGCAGGGAGCTAGAACGATTCGCAGTTAATCCTGGCCTGTTAGAAACATCAGAAGGCTGTAGAC
AAATACTGGGACAGCTACAACCATCCCTTCAGACAGGATCAGAAGAACTTAGATCATTATATAATACAGT
AGCAACCCTCTATTGTGTGCATCAAAGGATAGAGATAAAAGACACCAAGGAAGCTTTAGACAAGATAGAG
GAAGAGCAAAACAAAAGTAAGACCACCGCACAGCAAGCGGCCGGCCGCTGATCTTCAGACCTGGAGGAGG
AGATATGAGGGACAATTGGAGAAGTGAATTATATAAATATAAAGTAGTAAAAATTGAACCATTAGGAGTA
GCACCCACCAAGGCAAAGAGAAGAGTGGTGCAGAGAGAAAAAAGAGCAGTGGGAATAGGAGCTTTGTTCC
TTGGGTTCTTGGGAGCAGCAGGAAGCACTATGGGCGCAGCGTCAATGACGCTGACGGTACAGGCCAGACA
ATTATTGTCTGGTATAGTGCAGCAGCAGAACAATTTGCTGAGGGCTATTGAGGCGCAACAGCATCTGTTG
CAACTCACAGTCTGGGGCATCAAGCAGCTCCAGGCAAGAATCCTGGCTGTGGAAAGATACCTAAAGGATC
AACAGCTCCTGGGGATTTGGGGTTGCTCTGGAAAACTCATTTGCACCACTGCTGTGCCTTGGAATGCTAG
TTGGAGTAATAAATCTCTGGAACAGATTTGGAATCACACGACCTGGATGGAGTGGGACAGAGAAATTAAC
AATTACACAAGCTTAATACACTCCTTAATTGAAGAATCGCAAAACCAGCAAGAAAAGAATGAACAAGAAT
TATTGGAATTAGATAAATGGGCAAGTTTGTGGAATTGGTTTAACATAACAAATTGGCTGTGGTATATAAA
ATTATTCATAA
